>Addgene plasmid #56643 | mPapaya-Farnesyl-5 | addgene full sequence | sequence record 226522 | Addgene NGS Result
CGTTACATAACTTACGGTAAATGGCCCGCCTGGCTGACCGCCCAACGACCCCCGCCCATTGACGTCAATA
ATGACGTATGTTCCCATAGTAACGCCAATAGGGACTTTCCATTGACGTCAATGGGTGGAGTATTTACGGT
AAACTGCCCACTTGGCAGTACATCAAGTGTATCATATGCCAAGTACGCCCCCTATTGACGTCAATGACGG
TAAATGGCCCGCCTGGCATTATGCCCAGTACATGACCTTATGGGACTTTCCTACTTGGCAGTACATCTAC
GTATTAGTCATCGCTATTACCATGGTGATGCGGTTTTGGCAGTACATCAATGGGCGTGGATAGCGGTTTG
ACTCACGGGGATTTCCAAGTCTCCACCCCATTGACGTCAATGGGAGTTTGTTTTGGCACCAAAATCAACG
GGACTTTCCAAAATGTCGTAACAACTCCGCCCCATTGACGCAAATGGGCGGTAGGCGTGTACGGTGGGAG
GTCTATATAAGCAGAGCTGGTTTAGTGAACCGTCAGATCCGCTAGCGCTACCGGTCGCCACCATGGTGAG
CAAGGGCGAGGGGCAATCGAAGCATGGGCTAAAGGAGGAGATGACGGTGAAGTACCACATGGAAGGTTGC
GTTAATGGTCACAAATTTGTCATTACTGGAGAGGGCATTGGAAACCCTTTTAAGGGTAAGCAAACTGCAA
ATTTGTGTGTGATAGAAGGAGGCCCGCTGCCGTTCTCGGAGGACATTTTAAGTCCGGGTTTTAAATATGG
TGACCGGATTTTCACAGAGTACCCACAGGATATTGTAGATTACTTCAAGAACTCATGTCCAGCGGGCTAT
ACGTGGGAAAGGAGCTTCCTCTTTGAGGACGGAGCGGTCTGTCGATGCAACGTGGACATAACAGTCTCTG
AAAAGGAGAACTGCATCTATCACAAAAGTATCTTCAGAGGGGTGAATTTTCCCGCCGACGGCCCCGTAAT
GAAGAAAATGACCACTAATTGGGAAGCTAGTACCGAGAAAATTGTGCCTGTTCCAAAGCAAGGGATATTA
AAAGGAAAGGTCAAAATGTACCTATTGCTGAAGGATGGCGGTCGTTATCATTGCCAGTTTGATACGGTAT
ATAAAGCTAAATCAGTGCCCTCCAAGATGCCAGAATGGCATTTTATACAGCATAAGCTCCTTAGGGAGGA
CCGCTCTGATGCTAAAAACCAGAAATGGCAATTAACAGAACATGCAATCGCAGGCATGGACGAGCTGTAC
AAGTCCGGACTCAGATCTAAGCTGAACCCTCCTGATGAGAGTGGCCCCGGCTGCATGAGCTGCAAGTGTG
TGCTCTCCTGAGAATTCTGCAGTCGACGGTACCGCGGGCCCGGGATCCACCGGATCTAGATAACTGATCA
TAATCAGCCATACCACATTTGTAGAGGTTTTACTTGCTTTAAAAAACCTCCCACACCTCCCCCTGAACCT
GAAACATAAAATGAATGCAATTGTTGTTGTTAACTTGTTTATTGCAGCTTATAATGGTTACAAATAAAGC
AATAGCATCACAAATTTCACAAATAAAGCATTTTTTTCACTGCATTCTAGTTGTGGTTTGTCCAAACTCA
TCAATGTATCTTAACGCGTAAATTGTAAGCGTTAATATTTTGTTAAAATTCGCGTTAAATTTTTGTTAAA
TCAGCTCATTTTTTAACCAATAGGCCGAAATCGGCAAAATCCCTTATAAATCAAAAGAATAGACCGAGAT
AGGGT
[37 nt withheld, positions 1756-1792]
AAAGAACGTGGACTCCAACGTCAAAGG
[49 nt withheld, positions 1820-1868]
T
[91 nt withheld, positions 1870-1960]
G
[124 nt withheld, positions 1962-2085]
CAGGTGGCACTTTTCGGGGAAATGTGCGCGGAACCCCTATTTGTTTATTTTTCTAAATACATTCAAATAT
GTATCCGCTCATGAGACAATAACCCTGATAAATGCTTCAATAATATTGAAAAAGGAAGAGTCCTGAGGCG
GAAAGAACCAGCTGTGGAATGTGTGTCAGTTAGGGTGTGGAAAGTCCCCAGGCTCCCCAGCAGGCAGAAG
TATGCAAAGCATGCATCTCAATTAGTCAGCAACCAGGTGTGGAAAGTCCCCAGGCTCCCCAGCAGGCAGA
AGTATGCAAAGCATGCATCTCAATTAGTCAGCAACCATAGTCCCGCCCCTAACTCCGCCCATCCCGCCCC
TAACTCCGCCCAGTTCCGCCCATTCTCCGCCCCATGGCTGACTAATTTTTTTTATTTATGCAGAGGCCGA
GGCCGCCTCGGCCTCTGAGCTATTCCAGAAGTAGTGAGGAGGCTTTTTTGGAGGCCTAGGCTTTTGCAAA
GATCGATCAAGAGACAGGATGAGGATCGTTTCGCATGATTGAACAAGATGGATTGCACGCAGGTTCTCCG
GCCGCTTGGGTGGAGAGGCTATTCGGCTATGACTGGGCACAACAGACAATCGGCTGCTCTGATGCCGCCG
TGTTCCGGCTGTCAGCGCAGGGGCGCCCGGTTCTTTTTGTCAAGACCGACCTGTCCGGTGCCCTGAATGA
ACTGCAAGACGAGGCAGCGCGGCTATCGTGGCTGGCCACGACGGGCGTTCCTTGCGCAGCTGTGCTCGAC
GTTGTCACTGAAGCGGGAAGGGACTGGCTGCTATTGGGCGAAGTGCCGGGGCAGGATCTCCTGTCATCTC
ACCTTGCTCCTGCCGAGAAAGTATCCATCATGGCTGATGCAATGCGGCGGCTGCATACGCTTGATCCGGC
TACCTGCCCATTCGACCACCAAGCGAAACATCGCATCGAGCGAGCACGTACTCGGATGGAAGCCGGTCTT
GTCGATCAGGATGATCTGGACGAAGAGCATCAGGGGCTCGCGCCAGCCGAACTGTTCGCCAGGCTCAAGG
CGAGCATGCCCGACGGCGAGGATCTCGTCGTGACCCATGGCGATGCCTGCTTGCCGAATATCATGGTGGA
AAATGGCCGCTTTTCTGGATTCATCGACTGTGGCCGGCTGGGTGTGGCGGACCGCTATCAGGACATAGCG
TTGGCTACCCGTGATATTGCTGAAGAGCTTGGCGGCGAATGGGCTGACCGCTTCCTCGTGCTTTACGGTA
TCGCCGCTCCCGATTCGCAGCGCATCGCCTTCTATCGCCTTCTTGACGAGTTCTTCTGAGCGGGACTCTG
GGGTTCGAAATGACCGACCAAGCGACGCCCAACCTGCCATCACGAGATTTCGATTCCACCGCCGCCTTCT
ATGAAAGGTTGGGCTTCGGAATCGTTTTCCGGGACGCCGGCTGGATGATCCTCCAGCGCGGGGATCTCAT
GCTGGAGTTCTTCGCCCACCCTAGGGGGAGGCTAACTGAAACACGGAAGGAGACAATACCGGAAGGAACC
CGCGCTATGACGGCAATAAAAAGACAGAATAAAACGCACGGTGTTGGGTCGTTTGTTCATAAACGCGGGG
TTCGGTCCCAGGGCTGGCACTCTGTCGATACCCCACCGAGACCCCATTGGGGCCAATACGCCCGCGTTTC
TTCCTTTTCCCCACCCCACCCCCCAAGTTCGGGTGAAGGCCCAGGGCTCGCAGCCAACGTCGGGGCGGCA
GGCCCTGCCATAGCCTCAGGTTACTCATATATACTTTAGATTGATTTAAAACTTCATTTTTAATTTAAAA
GGATCTAGGTGAAGATCCTTTTTGATAATCTCATGACCAAAATCCCTTAACGTGAGTTTTCGTTCCACTG
AGCGTCAGACCCCGTAGAAAAGATCAAAGGATCTTCTTGAGATCCTTTTTTTCTGCGCGTAATCTGCTGC
TTGCAAACAAAAAAACCACCGCTACCAGCGGTGGTTTGTTTGCCGGATCAAGAGCTACCAACTCTTTTTC
CGAAGGTAACTGGCTTCAGCAGAGCGCAGATACCAAATACTGTTCTTCTAGTGTAGCCGTAGTTAGGCCA
CCACTTCAAGAACTCTGTAGCACCGCCTACATACCTCGCTCTGCTAATCCTGTTACCAGTGGCTGCTGCC
AGTGGCGATAAGTCGTGTCTTACCGGGTTGGACTCAAGACGATAGTTACCGGATAAGGCGCAGCGGTCGG
GCTGAACGGGGGGTTCGTGCACACAGCCCAGCTTGGAGCGAACGACCTACACCGAACTGAGATACCTACA
GCGTGAGCTATGAGAAAGCGCCACGCTTCCCGAAGGGAGAAAGGCGGACAGGTATCCGGTAAGCGGCAGG
GTCGGAACAGGAGAGCGCACGAGGGAGCTTCCAGGGGGAAACGCCTGGTATCTTTATAGTCCTGTCGGGT
TTCGCCACCTCTGACTTGAGCGTCGATTTTTGTGATGCTCGTCAGGGGGGCGGAGCCTATGGAAAAACGC
CAGCAACGCGGCCTTTTTACGGTTCCTGGCCTTTTGCTGGCCTTTTGCTCACATGTTCTTTCCTGCGTTA
TCCCCTGATTCTGTGGATAACCGTATTACCGCCATGCATTAGTTATTAATAGTAATCAATTACGGGGTCA
TTAGTTCATAGCCCATATATGGAGTTCCG
Features (pLannotate 1.2.2; 16 found; start..end, strand, type, name):
      1..304     +  enhancer       CMV enhancer: human cytomegalovirus immediate early enhancer
    305..508     +  promoter       CMV promoter: human cytomegalovirus (CMV) immediate early promoter
    553..1263    +  CDS            mPapaya0.6: mPapaya0.6 is a fluorescent protein published in 2013, derived from Zoanthus sp.. It is reported to be a monomer.
   1279..1341    +  CDS            H-Ras (fragment): human small GTPase proto-oncoprotein
   1342..1378    +  misc_feature   MCS (fragment): multiple cloning site
   1395..1479    +  CDS            large T antigen (fragment): large T antigen from SV40 (simian virus 40)
   1502..1623    +  polyA_signal   SV40 poly(A) signal: SV40 polyadenylation signal
   1657..2085    -  rep_origin     f1 ori (sequence partly withheld): f1 bacteriophage origin of replication; arrow indicates direction of (+) strand synthesis
   2112..2216    +  promoter       AmpR promoter: bla
   2218..2575    +  promoter       SV40 promoter: SV40 enhancer and early promoter
   2610..3404    +  CDS            NeoR/KanR: aminoglycoside phosphotransferase from Tn5; aph(3')-II (or nptII); confers resistance to neomycin, kanamycin, and G418 (Geneticin®)
   3425..3577    +  CDS            ble (fragment): BLE_KLEPN - Experimental evidence at protein level: Swiss-Prot protein existence level 1. Binding protein with a strong affinity to the bleomycin family of antibiotics. Binds to CL990; an antimitotic-antibiotic compound. From Klebsiella pneumoniae.
   3636..3683    +  polyA_signal   HSV TK poly(A) signal: herpes simplex virus thymidine kinase polyadenylation signal (Cole and Stacy, 1985)
   3774..3790    -  polyA_signal   bGH poly(A) signal (fragment): bovine growth hormone polyadenylation signal
   4012..4600    +  rep_origin     ori: high-copy-number ColE1/pMB1/pBR322/pUC origin of replication
   4715..4774    +  enhancer       CMV enhancer (fragment): human cytomegalovirus immediate early enhancer
