[The description below was written by a language model from this plasmid's Addgene catalogue record and pLannotate feature annotations shown in this document.]
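Description:
mPapaya-Farnesyl-5 is a mammalian expression plasmid of about 4.8 kb that produces a membrane-targeted version of mPapaya, a monomeric yellow fluorescent protein engineered from a Zoanthus sp. protein (recorded excitation 530 nm, emission 541 nm). Its layout matches the common C1-style fluorescent protein fusion vectors. A high-copy ColE1/pUC-type origin supports propagation in E. coli, and an f1 origin is also present. A single NeoR/KanR (Tn5 aminoglycoside phosphotransferase) gene sits behind tandem bacterial (bla) and SV40 early promoters and ends at an HSV TK polyadenylation signal. This arrangement gives kanamycin resistance in bacteria and G418 selection in mammalian cells. The short large T antigen, ble and bGH poly(A) hits in the feature table are fragments, most likely backbone remnants rather than functional elements.

The expression cassette is driven by the human CMV immediate early enhancer and promoter and terminated by an SV40 polyadenylation signal. The fluorescent protein coding sequence, which the automated annotation matches to the variant mPapaya0.6, comes first. It is followed after a short gap, presumably a linker, by a small fragment of human HRAS encoding the final 20 amino acids of the protein. This C-terminal region carries the CAAX farnesylation motif and adjacent lipid-modification sites, so the fused tail should be prenylated and anchor mPapaya to the inner face of the plasma membrane. A residual multiple cloning site lies downstream of the HRAS fragment.

The construct serves as a membrane localization marker for fluorescence imaging in transfected mammalian cells. It also demonstrates how mPapaya performs as a fusion tag in the yellow part of the spectrum.
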