Addgene plasmid #56643: mPapaya-Farnesyl-5
Purpose: Localization: Membrane, Excitation: 530, Emission: 541
Depositing lab: Michael Davidson. Depositing organization: Florida State University, Tallahassee. Publication: An engineered monomeric Zoanthus sp. yellow fluorescent protein. Hoi H, Howe ES, Ding Y, Zhang W, Baird MA, Sell BR, Allen JR, Davidson MW, Campbell RE. Chem Biol. 2013 Oct 24;20(10):1296-304. doi: 10.1016/j.chembiol.2013.08.008. Epub 2013 Oct 3. PubMed 24094838.
Backbone
  Vector backbone: mPapaya
  Backbone size w/o insert (bp): 4750
  Vector type: Mammalian Expression
  Selectable markers: Neomycin (select with G418)
Growth in bacteria
  Bacterial resistance: Kanamycin, 50 μg/mL
  Growth temperature: 37°C
  Growth strain: DH5alpha
  Copy number: High Copy
Gene/Insert
  Gene/Insert name: Farnesyl (alt name: NM_001130442.1)
  Species: H. sapiens (human)
  Mutation: encodes final 20 aa of NM_001130442.1
  Entrez Gene: HRAS (a.k.a. C-BAS/HAS, C-H-RAS, C-HA-RAS1, CTLO, H-RASIDX, HAMSV, HRAS1, RASH1, p21ras)
  Promoter: CMV
  Tag / fusion protein: mPapaya
  Cloning method: Unknown
  Sequencing primers: 5′ CMV-F; 3′ SV40pA-R
Terms and licenses: Academic/Nonprofit Terms; Industry Terms: Not Available to Industry
Depositor comments: . Excitation = 530; Emission = 541
How to cite: mPapaya-Farnesyl-5 was a gift from Michael Davidson (Addgene plasmid # 56643 ; http://n2t.net/addgene:56643 ; RRID:Addgene_56643)
