>Addgene plasmid #56643 | mPapaya-Farnesyl-5 | depositor partial sequence | sequence record 87532 | insert sequence
CATTGACGCAAATGGGCGGTAGGCGTGTACGGTGGGAGGTCTATATAAGCAGAGCTGGTTTAGTGAACCG
TCAGATCCGCTAGCGCTACCGGTCGCCACCATGGTGAGCAAGGGCGAGGGGCAATCGAAGCATGGGCTAA
AGGAGGAGATGACGGTGAAGTACCACATGGAAGGTTGCGTTAATGGTCACAAATTTGTCATTACTGGAGA
GGGCATTGGAAACCCTTTTAAGGGTAAGCAAACTGCAAATTTGTGTGTGATAGAAGGAGGCCCGCTGCCG
TTCTCGGAGGACATTTTAAGTCCGGGTTTTAAATATGGTGACCGGATTTTCACAGAGTACCCACAGGATA
TTGTAGATTACTTCAAGAACTCATGTCCAGCGGGCTATACGTGGGAAAGGAGCTTCCTCTTTGAGGACGG
AGCGGTCTGTCGATGCAACGTGGACATAACAGTCTCTGAAAAGGAGAACTGCATCTATCACAAAAGTATC
TTCAGAGGGGTGAATTTTCCCGCCGACGGCCCCGTAATGAAGAAAATGACCACTAATTGGGAAGCTAGTA
CCGAGAAAATTGTGCCTGTTCCAAAGCAAGGGATATTAAAAGGAAAGGTCAAAATGTACCTATTGCTGAA
GGATGGCGGTCGTTATCATTGCCAGTTTGATACGGTATATAAAGCTAAATCAGTGCCCTCCAAGATGCCA
GAATGGCATTTTATACAGCATAAGCTCCTTAGGGAGGACCGCTCTGATGCTAAAAACCAGAAATGGCAAT
TAACAGAACATGCAATCGCAGGCATGGACGAGCTGTACAAGTCCGGACTCAGATCTAAGCTGAACCCTCC
TGATGAGAGTGGCCCCGGCTGCATGAGCTGCAAGTGTGTGCTCTCCTGAGAATTCTGCAGTCGACGGTAC
CGCGGGCCCGGGATCCACCGGATCTAGATAACTGATCATAATCAGCCATACCACATTTGTAGAGGTTTTA
CTTGCTTTAAAAAA
